>Addgene plasmid #206266 | MultiMate 5 colors | addgene full sequence | sequence record 406652 | Addgene NGS Result
GTACAAAAAAGCAGGCTGTTTAAACGATATCCCCATATATGGAGTTCCGCGTTACATAACTTACGGTAAA
TGGCCCGCCTGGCTGACCGCCCAACGACCCCCGCCCATTGACGTCAATAATGACGTATGTTCCCATAGTA
ACGCCAATAGGGACTTTCCATTGACGTCAATGGGTGGAGTATTTACGGTAAACTGCCCACTTGGCAGTAC
ATCAAGTGTATCATATGCCAAGTACGCCCCCTATTGACGTCAATGACGGTAAATGGCCCGCCTGGCATTA
TGCCCAGTACATGACCTTATGGGACTTTCCTACTTGGCAGTACATCTACGTATTAGTCATCGCTATTACC
ATGGTGATGCGGTTTTGGCAGTACATCAATGGGCGTGGATAGCGGTTTGACTCACGGGGATTTCCAAGTC
TCCACCCCATTGACGTCAATGGGAGTTTGTTTTGGCACCAAAATCAACGGGACTTTCCAAAATGTCGTAA
CAACTCCGCCCCATTGACGCAAATGGGCGGTAGGCGTGTACGGTGGGAGGTCTATATAAGCAGAGCTGGT
TTAGTGAACCGTCAGATCCGCTAGCGCTACCGGTCGCCACCATGGTGAGCAAGGGCGAGGAGCTGTTCAC
CGGGGTGGTGCCCATCCTGGTCGAGCTGGACGGCGACGTAAACGGCCACAAGTTCAGCGTGTCCGGCGAG
GGCGAGGGCGATGCCACCTACGGCAAGCTGACCCTGAAGTTCATCTGCACCACCGGCAAGCTGCCCGTGC
CCTGGCCCACCCTCGTGACCACCTTCGGCTACGGCCTGCAGTGCTTCGCCCGCTACCCCGACCACATGAA
GCAGCACGACTTCTTCAAGTCCGCCATGCCCGAAGGCTACGTCCAGGAGCGCACCATCTTCTTCAAGGAC
GACGGCAACTACAAGACCCGCGCCGAGGTGAAGTTCGAGGGCGACACCCTGGTGAACCGCATCGAGCTGA
AGGGCATCGACTTCAAGGAGGACGGCAACATCCTGGGGCACAAGCTGGAGTACAACTACAACAGCCACAA
CGTCTATATCATGGCCGACAAGCAGAAGAACGGCATCAAGGTGAACTTCAAGATCCGCCACAACATCGAG
GACGGCAGCGTGCAGCTCGCCGACCACTACCAGCAGAACACCCCCATCGGCGACGGCCCCGTGCTGCTGC
CCGACAACCACTACCTGAGCTACCAGTCCGCCCTGAGCAAAGACCCCAACGAGAAGCGCGATCACATGGT
CCTGCTGGAGTTCGTGACCGCCGCCGGGATCACTCTCGGCATGGACGAGCTGTACAAGTCCGGACTCAGA
TCTCGAGTGCGTGAGTGCATCTCCATCCACGTTGGCCAGGCTGGTGTCCAGATTGGCAATGCCTGCTGGG
AGCTCTACTGCCTGGAACACGGCATCCAGCCCGATGGCCAGATGCCAAGTGACAAGACCATTGGGGGAGG
AGATGACTCCTTCAACACCTTCTTCAGTGAGACGGGCGCTGGCAAGCACGTGCCCCGGGCTGTGTTTGTA
GACTTGGAACCCACAGTCATTGATGAAGTTCGCACTGGCACCTACCGCCAGCTCTTCCACCCTGAGCAGC
TCATCACAGGCAAGGAAGATGCTGCCAATAACTATGCCCGAGGGCACTACACCATTGGCAAGGAGATCAT
TGACCTTGTGTTGGACCGAATTCGCAAGCTGGCTGACCAGTGCACCGGTCTTCAGGGCTTCTTGGTTTTC
CACAGCTTTGGTGGGGGAACTGGTTCTGGGTTCACCTCCCTGCTCATGGAACGTCTCTCAGTTGATTATG
GCAAGAAGTCCAAGCTGGAGTTCTCCATTTACCCAGCACCCCAGGTTTCCACAGCTGTAGTTGAGCCCTA
CAACTCCATCCTCACCACCCACACCACCCTGGAGCACTCTGATTGTGCCTTCATGGTAGACAATGAGGCC
ATCTATGACATCTGTCGTAGAAACCTCGATATCGAGCGCCCAACCTACACTAACCTTAACCGCCTTATTA
GCCAGATTGTGTCCTCCATCACTGCTTCCCTGAGATTTGATGGAGCCCTGAATGTTGACCTGACAGAATT
CCAGACCAACCTGGTGCCCTACCCCCGCATCCACTTCCCTCTGGCCACATATGCCCCTGTCATCTCTGCT
GAGAAAGCCTACCATGAACAGCTTTCTGTAGCAGAGATCACCAATGCTTGCTTTGAGCCAGCCAACCAGA
TGGTGAAATGTGACCCTCGCCATGGTAAATACATGGCTTGCTGCCTGTTGTACCGTGGTGACGTGGTTCC
CAAAGATGTCAATGCTGCCATTGCCACCATCAAAACCAAGCGCAGCATCCAGTTTGTGGATTGGTGCCCC
ACTGGCTTCAAGGTTGGCATCAACTACCAGCCTCCCACTGTGGTGCCTGGTGGAGACCTGGCCAAGGTAC
AGAGAGCTGTGTGCATGCTGAGCAACACCACAGCCATTGCTGAGGCCTGGGCTCGCCTGGACCACAAGTT
TGACCTGATGTATGCCAAGCGTGCCTTTGTTCACTGGTACGTGGGTGAGGGGATGGAGGAAGGCGAGTTT
TCAGAGGCCCGTGAAGATATGGCTGCCCTTGAGAAGGATTATGAGGAGGTTGGTGTGGATTCTGTTGAAG
GAGAGGGTGAGGAAGAAGGAGAGGAATACTAAGGATCCACCGGATCTAGATAACTGATCATAATCAGCCA
TACCACATTTGTAGAGGTTTTACTTGCTTTAAAAAACCTCCCACACCTCCCCCTGAACCTGAAACATAAA
ATGAATGCAATTGTTGTTGTTAACTTGTTTATTGCAGCTTATAATGGTTACAAATAAAGCAATAGCATCA
CAAATTTCACAAATAAAGCATTTTTTTCACTGCATTCTAGTTGTGGTTTGTCCAAACTCATCAATGTATC
TTAGATATCCCTAGGCCCGGGCAACTTTGTATAATAAAGTTGGTTTAAACGATATCTTCATAGCCCATAT
ATGGAGTTCCGCGTTACATAACTTACGGTAAATGGCCCGCCTGGCTGACCGCCCAACGACCCCCGCCCAT
TGACGTCAATAATGACGTATGTTCCCATAGTAACGCCAATAGGGACTTTCCATTGACGTCAATGGGTGGA
GTATTTACGGTAAACTGCCCACTTGGCAGTACATCAAGTGTATCATATGCCAAGTACGCCCCCTATTGAC
GTCAATGACGGTAAATGGCCCGCCTGGCATTATGCCCAGTACATGACCTTATGGGACTTTCCTACTTGGC
AGTACATCTACGTATTAGTCATCGCTATTACCATGGTGATGCGGTTTTGGCAGTACATCAATGGGCGTGG
ATAGCGGTTTGACTCACGGGGATTTCCAAGTCTCCACCCCATTGACGTCAATGGGAGTTTGTTTTGGCAC
CAAAATCAACGGGACTTTCCAAAATGTCGTAACAACTCCGCCCCATTGACGCAAATGGGCGGTAGGCGTG
TACGGTGGGAGGTCTATATAAGCAGAGCTCTCTGGCTAACTAGAGAACCCACTGCTTACTGGCTTATCGA
AATTAATACGACTCACTATAGGGAGACCCAAGCTGGCTAGCGTTTAAACTTAAGCTTGGTACCGAGCTCA
AAGGAGATATACCATGGTGAGCAAGGGCGAGGAGACCACAATGGGCGTAATCAAGCCCGACATGAAGATC
AAGCTGAAGATGGAGGGCAACGTGAATGGCCACGCCTTCGTGATCGAGGGCGAGGGCGAGGGCAAGCCCT
ACGACGGCACCAACACCATCAACCTGGAGGTGAAGGAGGGAGCCCCCCTGCCCTTCTCCTACGACATTCT
GACCACCGCGTTCGCCTACGGCAACAGGGCCTTCACCAAGTACCCCGACGACATCCCCAACTACTTCAAG
CAGTCCTTCCCCGAGGGCTACTCTTGGGAGCGCACCATGACCTTCGAGGACAAGGGCATCGTGAAGGTGA
AGTCCGACATCTCCATGGAGGAGGACTCCTTCATCTACGAGATACACCTCAAGGGCGAGAACTTCCCCCC
CAACGGCCCCGTGATGCAGAAGAAGACCACCGGCTGGGACGCCTCCACCGAGAGGATGTACGTGCGCGAC
GGCGTGCTGAAGGGCGACGTCAAGCACAAGCTGCTGCTGGAGGGCGGCGGCCACCACCGCGTTGACTTCA
AGACCATCTACAGGGCCAAGAAGGCGGTGAAGCTGCCCGACTATCACTTTGTGGACCACCGCATCGAGAT
CCTGAACCACGACAAGGACTACAACAAGGTGACCGTTTACGAGAGCGCCGTGGCCCGCAACTCCACCGAC
GGCATGGACGAGCTGTACAAGGGATCAGGATCAGGATCAATGGATGATGATATCGCCGCGCTCGTCGTCG
ACAACGGCTCCGGCATGTGCAAGGCCGGCTTCGCGGGCGACGATGCCCCCCGGGCCGTCTTCCCCTCCAT
CGTGGGGCGCCCCAGGCACCAGGGCGTGATGGTGGGCATGGGTCAGAAGGATTCCTATGTGGGCGACGAG
GCCCAGAGCAAGAGAGGCATCCTCACCCTGAAGTACCCCATCGAGCACGGCATCGTCACCAACTGGGACG
ACATGGAGAAAATCTGGCACCACACCTTCTACAATGAGCTGCGTGTGGCTCCCGAGGAGCACCCCGTGCT
GCTGACCGAGGCCCCCCTGAACCCCAAGGCCAACCGCGAGAAGATGACCCAGATCATGTTTGAGACCTTC
AACACCCCAGCCATGTACGTTGCTATCCAGGCTGTGCTATCCCTGTACGCCTCTGGCCGTACCACTGGCA
TCGTGATGGACTCCGGTGACGGGGTCACCCACACTGTGCCCATCTACGAGGGGTATGCCCTCCCCCATGC
CATCCTGCGTCTGGACCTGGCTGGCCGGGACCTGACTGACTACCTCATGAAGATCCTCACCGAGCGCGGC
TACAGCTTCACCACCACGGCCGAGCGGGAAATCGTGCGTGACATTAAGGAGAAGCTGTGCTACGTCGCCC
TGGACTTCGAGCAAGAGATGGCCACGGCTGCTTCCAGCTCCTCCCTGGAGAAGAGCTACGAGCTGCCTGA
CGGCCAGGTCATCACCATTGGCAATGAGCGGTTCCGCTGCCCTGAGGCACTCTTCCAGCCTTCCTTCCTG
GGCATGGAGTCCTGTGGCATCCACGAAACTACCTTCAACTCCATCATGAAGTGTGACGTGGACATCCGCA
AAGACCTGTACGCCAACACAGTGCTGTCTGGCGGCACCACCATGTACCCTGGCATTGCCGACAGGATGCA
GAAGGAGATCACTGCCCTGGCACCCAGCACAATGAAGATCAAGATCATTGCTCCTCCTGAGCGCAAGTAC
TCCGTGTGGATCGGCGGCTCCATCCTGGCCTCGCTGTCCACCTTCCAGCAGATGTGGATCAGCAAGCAGG
AGTATGACGAGTCCGGCCCCTCCATCGTCCACCGCAAATGCTTCTGACCGCTCGAGTCTAGAGGGCCCGT
TTAAACCCGCTGATCAGCCTCGACTGTGCCTTCTAGTTGCCAGCCATCTGTTGTTTGCCCCTCCCCCGTG
CCTTCCTTGACCCTGGAAGGTGCCACTCCCACTGTCCTTTCCTAATAAAATGAGGAAATTGCATCGCATT
GTCTGAGTAGGTGTCATTCTATTCTGGGGGGTGGGGTGGGGCAGGACAGCAAGGGGGAGGATTGGGAAGA
CAATAGCAGGCATGCTGGGGATGCGGTGGGCTCTATGGGATATCCCTAGGCCCGGGCCAACTTTGTATAG
AAAAGTTGGTTTAAACGATATCTCATAGCCCATATATGGAGTTCCGCGTTACATAACTTACGGTAAATGG
CCCGCCTGGCTGACCGCCCAACGACCCCCGCCCATTGACGTCAATAATGACGTATGTTCCCATAGTAACG
CCAATAGGGACTTTCCATTGACGTCAATGGGTGGAGTATTTACGGTAAACTGCCCACTTGGCAGTACATC
AAGTGTATCATATGCCAAGTACGCCCCCTATTGACGTCAATGACGGTAAATGGCCCGCCTGGCATTATGC
CCAGTACATGACCTTATGGGACTTTCCTACTTGGCAGTACATCTACGTATTAGTCATCGCTATTACCATG
GTGATGCGGTTTTGGCAGTACATCAATGGGCGTGGATAGCGGTTTGACTCACGGGGATTTCCAAGTCTCC
ACCCCATTGACGTCAATGGGAGTTTGTTTTGGCACCAAAATCAACGGGACTTTCCAAAATGTCGTAACAA
CTCCGCCCCATTGACGCAAATGGGCGGTAGGCGTGTACGGTGGGAGGTCTATATAAGCAGAGCTGGTTTA
GTGAACCGTCAGATCCGCTAGCATGTCCGTCCTGACGCCGCTGCTGCTGCGGGGCTTGACAGGCTCGGCC
CGGCGGCTCCCAGTGCCGCGCGCCAAGATCCATTCGTTGGGGGTGAGCAAGGGCGAGGAGGATAACATGG
CCATCATCAAGGAGTTCATGCGCTTCAAGGTGCACATGGAGGGCTCCGTGAACGGCCACGAGTTCGAGAT
CGAGGGCGAGGGCGAGGGCCGCCCCTACGAGGGCACCCAGACCGCCAAGCTGAAGGTGACCAAGGGTGGC
CCCCTGCCCTTCGCCTGGGACATCCTGTCCCCTCAGTTCATGTACGGCTCCAAGGCCTACGTGAAGCACC
CCGCCGACATCCCCGACTACTTGAAGCTGTCCTTCCCCGAGGGCTTCAAGTGGGAGCGCGTGATGAACTT
CGAGGACGGCGGCGTGGTGACCGTGACCCAGGACTCCTCCCTGCAGGACGGCGAGTTCATCTACAAGGTG
AAGCTGCGCGGCACCAACTTCCCCTCCGACGGCCCCGTAATGCAGAAGAAGACCATGGGCTGGGAGGCCT
CCTCCGAGCGGATGTACCCCGAGGACGGCGCCCTGAAGGGCGAGATCAAGCAGAGGCTGAAGCTGAAGGA
CGGCGGCCACTACGACGCTGAGGTCAAGACCACCTACAAGGCCAAGAAGCCCGTGCAGCTGCCCGGCGCC
TACAACGTCAACATCAAGTTGGACATCACCTCCCACAACGAGGACTACACCATCGTGGAACAGTACGAAC
GCGCCGAGGGCCGCCACTCCACCGGCGGCATGGACGAGCTGTACAAGTAAGCGACTCTAGATCATAATCA
GCCATACCACATTTGTAGAGGTTTTACTTGCTTTAAAAAACCTCCCACACCTCCCCCTGAACCTGAAACA
TAAAATGAATGCAATTGTTGTTGTTAACTTGTTTATTGCAGCTTATAATGGTTACAAATAAAGCAATAGC
ATCACAAATTTCACAAATAAAGCATTTTTTTCACTGCATTCTAGTTGTGGTTTGTCCAAACTCATCAATG
TATCTTAGATATCCCTAGGCCCGGGCAACTTTGTATACAAAAGTTGGTTTAAACGATGACATTGATTATT
GACTAGTTATTAATAGTAATCAATTACGGGGTCATTAGTTCATAGCCCATATATGGAGTTCCGCGTTACA
TAACTTACGGTAAATGGCCCGCCTGGCTGACCGCCCAACGACCCCCGCCCATTGACGTCAATAATGACGT
ATGTTCCCATAGTAACGCCAATAGGGACTTTCCATTGACGTCAATGGGTGGAGTATTTACGGTAAACTGC
CCACTTGGCAGTACATCAAGTGTATCATATGCCAAGTACGCCCCCTATTGACGTCAATGACGGTAAATGG
CCCGCCTGGCATTATGCCCAGTACATGACCTTATGGGACTTTCCTACTTGGCAGTACATCTACGTATTAG
TCATCGCTATTACCATGGTGATGCGGTTTTGGCAGTACATCAATGGGCGTGGATAGCGGTTTGACTCACG
GGGATTTCCAAGTCTCCACCCCATTGACGTCAATGGGAGTTTGTTTTGGCACCAAAATCAACGGGACTTT
CCAAAATGTCGTAACAACTCCGCCCCATTGACGCAAATGGGCGGTAGGCGTGTACGGTGGGAGGTCTATA
TAAGCAGAGCTGAAGTGCCATTCCGCCTGACCTATGCTGCTATCCGTGCCGTTGCTGCTCGGCCTCCTCG
GCCTGGCCGTCGCCGGACCGGTCGCCACCATGGTGAGCAAGGGCGAGGAGCTGATCAAGGAGAACATGAG
AAGCAAGCTGTACCTGGAAGGCAGCGTGAACGGCCACCAGTTCAAGTGCACCCACGAAGGGGAGGGCAAG
CCCTACGAGGGCAAGCAGACCAACAGGATCAAGGTGGTGGAGGGAGGCCCCCTGCCGTTCGCATTCGACA
TCCTGGCCACCCACTTTATGTACGGGAGCAAGGTGTTCATCAAGTACCCCGCCGACCTCCCCGATTATTT
TAAGCAGTCCTTCCCTGAGGGCTTCACATGGGAGAGAGTCATGGTGTTCGAAGACGGGGGCGTGCTGACC
GCCACCCAGGACACCAGCCTCCAGGACGGCGAGCTCATCTACAACGTCAAGGTCAGAGGGGTGAACTTCC
CAGCCAACGGCCCCGTGATGCAGAAGAAAACACTGGGCTGGGAGCCCAGCACCGAGACCATGTACCCCGC
TGACGGCGGCCTGGAAGGCAGATGCGACAAGGCCCTGAAGCTCGTGGGCGGGGGCCACCTGCACGTCAAC
TTCAAGACCACATACAAGTCCAAGAAACCCGTGAAGATGCCCGGCGTCCACTACGTGGACCGCAGACTGG
AAAGAATCAAGGAGGCCGACAACGAGACCTACGTCGAGCAGTACGAGCACGCTGTGGCCAGATACTCCAA
CCTGGGCGGAGGCATGGACGAGCTGTACAAGGGTGGAGGAGGTAGATCTGGAAAGGACGAGCTGTAAAGG
CTAGGTGGAGGCTCAGTGTGAATGCAATTGTTGTTGTTAACTTGTTTATTGCAGCTTATAATGGTTACAA
ATAAAGCAATAGCATCACAAATTTCACAAATAAAGCATTTTTTTCACTGCATTCTAGTTGTGGTTTGTCC
AAACTCATCAATGTATCTTATCATGTCTGGATCTGATCACTGCTTGAGCCTAGAAGATCCGGCTGCTAAC
AAAGCCCGAAAGGAAGCTGAGTTGGCTGCTGCCACCGCTGAGCAATAACTATCATAACCCCTAGGGTATA
CCCATCTAATTGGAATCAACCTCTGGATTACAAAATTTGTGAAAGATTGACTGGTATTCTTAACTATGTT
GCTCCTTTTACGCTATGTGGATACGCTGCTTTAATGCCTTTGTATCATGCTATTGCTTCCCGTATGGCTT
TCATTTTCTCCTCCTTGTATAAATCCTGGTTGCTGTCTCTTTATGAGGAGTTGTGGCCCGTTGTCAGGCA
ACGTGGCGTGGTGTGCACTGTGTTTGCTGACGCAACCCCCACTGGTTGGGGCATTGCCACCACCTGTCAG
CTCCTTTCCGGGACTTTCGCTTTCCCCCTCCCTATTGCCACGGCGGAACTCATCGCCGCCTGCCTTGCCC
GCTGCTGGACAGGGGCTCGGCTGTTGGGCACTGACAATTCCGTGGTGTTGTCGGGGAAGCTGACGTCCTT
TCCATGGCTGCTCGCCTGTGTTGCCACCTGGATTCTGCGCGGGACGTCCTTCTGCTACGTCCCTTCGGCC
CTCAATCCAGCGGACCTTCCTTCCCGCGGCCTGCTGCCGGCTCTGCGGCCTCTTCCGCGTCTTCGCCTTC
GCCCTCAGACGAGTCGGATCTCCCTTTGGGCCGCCTCCCCGCATCCCTAGGCCCGGGAGACAGCTTTCTT
GTACAAAGTGGTTGATAAGCTTAAACACTAGTATCGATCGCGATGTACGGGCCAGATATAGACATTGATT
ATTGACTAGTTATTAATAGTAATCAATTACGGGGTCATTAGTTCATAGCCCATATATGGAGTTCCGCGTT
ACATAACTTACGGTAAATGGCCCGCCTGGCTGACCGCCCAACGACCCCCGCCCATTGACGTCAATAATGA
CGTATGTTCCCATAGTAACGCCAATAGGGACTTTCCATTGACGTCAATGGGTGGAGTATTTACGGTAAAC
TGCCCACTTGGCAGTACATCAAGTGTATCATATGCCAAGTACGCCCCCTATTGACGTCAATGACGGTAAA
TGGCCCGCCTGGCATTATGCCCAGTACATGACCTTATGGGACTTTCCTACTTGGCAGTACATCTACGTAT
TAGTCATCGCTATTACCATGGTGATGCGGTTTTGGCAGTACATCAATGGGCGTGGATAGCGGTTTGACTC
ACGGGGATTTCCAAGTCTCCACCCCATTGACGTCAATGGGAGTTTGTTTTGGCACCAAAATCAACGGGAC
TTTCCAAAATGTCGTAACAACTCCGCCCCATTGACGCAAATGGGCGGTAGGCGTGTACGGTGGGAGGTCT
ATATAAGCAGAGCTCTCTGGCTAACTAGAGAACCCACTGCTTACTGGCTTATGTACCGCGGGCCCGCCGC
CATGCCAGAGCCAGCGAAGTCTGCTCCCGCCCCGAAAAAGGGCTCCAAGAAGGCGGTGACTAAGGCGCAG
AAGAAAGGCGGCAAGAAGCGCAAGCGCAGCCGCAAGGAGAGCTATTCCATCTATGTGTACAAGGTTCTGA
AGCAGGTCCACCCTGACACCGGCATTTCGTCCAAGGCCATGGGCATCATGAATTCGTTTGTGAACGACAT
TTTCGAGCGCATCGCAGGTGAGGCTTCCCGCCTGGCGCATTACAACAAGCGCTCGACCATCACCTCCAGG
GAGATCCAGACGGCCGTGCGCCTGCTGCTGCCTGGGGAGTTGGCCAAGCACGCCGTGTCCGAGGGTACTA
AGGCCATCACCAAGTACACCAGCGCTAAGGATCCACCGGTCGCCACCATGGCCGAAGGGAGCGTGGCAAG
ACAGCCCGATCTGCTGACATGCGACGACGAACCAATCCACATTCCAGGAGCTATCCAGCCTCATGGACTG
CTGCTGGCTCTGGCCGCTGACATGACTATCGTGGCAGGCTCTGATAACCTGCCAGAGCTGACCGGGCTGG
CTATCGGAGCACTGATTGGCCGGTCCGCAGCCGACGTGTTCGATTCTGAGACTCACAATAGACTGACCAT
CGCCCTGGCTGAACCTGGGGCTGCAGTGGGAGCCCCAATTACCGTCGGCTTCACAATGCGAAAGGACGCT
GGCTTTATCGGGTCCTGGCACCGCCATGATCAGCTGATTTTTCTGGAGCTGGAACCACCTCAGAGAGACG
TGGCAGAGCCACAGGCTTTCTTTCGGAGAACAAACAGCGCCATCAGGCGCCTGCAGGCCGCTGAGACTCT
GGAATCCGCTTGCGCAGCCGCTGCACAGGAAGTGAGGAAGATCACCGGGTTCGATCGCGTCATGATCTAC
AGATTCGCCTCAGACTTTAGCGGAGAAGTGATCGCAGAAGATCGCTGTGCCGAGGTCGAAAGTAAACTGG
GCCTGCATTACCCAGCCTCAACCGTGCCTGCACAGGCACGACGGCTGTATACAATCAACCCCGTGCGGAT
CATTCCCGACATTAATTACAGACCAGTGCCCGTCACACCTGACCTGAACCCAGTGACTGGGAGGCCCATC
GATCTGAGCTTCGCCATTCTGCGCAGCGTGTCCCCTGTCCACCTGGAGTTTATGAGGAATATCGGAATGC
ATGGCACCATGTCTATCAGTATTCTGAGAGGCGAAAGGCTGTGGGGGCTGATCGTGTGCCACCATCGGAC
ACCTTACTATGTGGACCTGGACGGCAGGCAGGCTTGTGAACTGGTGGCTCAGGTGCTGGCTTGGCAGATT
GGCGTGATGAAGGAGGAATAATAAGGGGAGACCCAAGCTGGCTAGTGGATCCCGGTCCGAAGCGCGCGGA
ATTCAAAGGCCTACGTCGACGAGCTCACTTGTCGCGGCCGCTTTCGAATCTAGAGCCTGCAGTCTCGACA
AGCTTGTCGAGAAGTACTAGAGGATCATAATCAGCCATACCACATTTGTAGAGGTTTTACTTGCTTTAAA
AAACCTCCCACACCTCCCCCTGAACCTGAAACATAAAATGAATGCAATTGTTGTTGTTAACTTGTTTATT
GCAGCTTATAATGGTTACAAATAAAGCAATAGCATCACAAATTTCACAAATAAAGCATTTTTTTCACTGC
ATTCTAGTTGTGGTTTGTCCAAACTCATCAATGTATCTTATCATGTCTGGATCTGATCACTGCTTGAGCC
TAGAAGATCCGGCTGCTAACAAAGCCCGAAAGGAAGCTGAGTTGGCTGCTGCCACCGCTGAGCAATAACT
ATCATAACCCCTAGGGTATACCCATCTAATTGGAACCAGATAAGTGAAATCTAGTTCCAAACTATTTTGT
CATTTTTAATTTTCGTATTAGCTTACGACGCTACACCCAGTTCCCATCTATTTTGTCACTCTTCCCTAAA
TAATCCTTAAAAACTCCATTTCCACCCCTCCCAGTTCCCAACTATTTTGTCCGCCCACAACCGGTTGACT
TGGGTCAACTGTCAGACCAAGTTTACTCATATATACTTTAGATTGATTTAAAACTTCATTTTTAATTTAA
AAGGATCTAGGTGAAGATCCTTTTTGATAATCTCATGACCAAAATCCCTTAACGTGAGTTTTCGTTCCAC
TGAGCGTCAGACCCCGTAGAAAAGATCAAAGGATCTTCTTGAGATCCTTTTTTTCTGCGCGTAATCTGCT
GCTTGCAAACAAAAAAACCACCGCTACCAGCGGTGGTTTGTTTGCCGGATCAAGAGCTACCAACTCTTTT
TCCGAAGGTAACTGGCTTCAGCAGAGCGCAGATACCAAATACTGTTCTTCTAGTGTAGCCGTAGTTAGGC
CACCACTTCAAGAACTCTGTAGCACCGCCTACATACCTCGCTCTGCTAATCCTGTTACCAGTGGCTGCTG
CCAGTGGCGATAAGTCGTGTCTTACCGGGTTGGACTCAAGACGATAGTTACCGGATAAGGCGCAGCGGTC
GGGCTGAACGGGGGGTTCGTGCACACAGCCCAGCTTGGAGCGAACGACCTACACCGAACTGAGATACCTA
CAGCGTGAGCTATGAGAAAGCGCCACGCTTCCCGAAGGGAGAAAGGCGGACAGGTATCCGGTAAGCGGCA
GGGTCGGAACAGGAGAGCGCACGAGGGAGCTTCCAGGGGGAAACGCCTGGTATCTTTATAGTCCTGTCGG
GTTTCGCCACCTCTGACTTGAGCGTCGATTTTTGTGATGCTCGTCAGGGGGGCGGAGCCTATGGAAAAAC
GCCAGCAACGCGGCCTTTTTACGGTTCCTGGCCTTTTGCTGGCCTTTTGCTCACATGTTCTTTCCTGCGT
TATCCCCTGATTGACTTGGGTCGCTCTTCCTGTGGATGCGCAGATGCCCTGCGTAAGCGGGTGTGGGCGG
ACAATAAAGTCTTAAACTGAACAAAATAGATCTAAACTATGACAATAAAGTCTTAAACTAGACAGAATAG
TTGTAAACTGAAATCAGTCCAGTTATGCTGTGAAAAAGCATACTGGACTTTTGTTATGGCTAAAGCAAAC
TCTTCATTTTCTGAAGTGCAAATTGCCCGTCGTATTAAAGAGGGGCGTGGCCAAGGGCATGTAAAGACTA
TATTCGCGGCGTTGTGACAATTTACCGAACAACTCCGCGGCCGGGAAGCCGATCTCGGCTTGAACGAATT
GTTAGGTGGCGGTACTTGGGTCGATATCAAAGTGCATCACTTCTTCCCGTATGCCCAACTTTGTATAGAG
AGCCACTGCGGGATCGTCACCGTAATCTGCTTGCACGTAGATCACATAAGCACCAAGCGCGTTGGCCTCA
TGCTTGAGGAGATTGATGAGCGCGGTGGCAATGCCCTGCCTCCGGTGCTCGCCGGAGACTGCGAGATCAT
AGATATAGATCTCACTACGCGGCTGCTCAAACTTGGGCAGAACGTAAGCCGCGAGAGCGCCAACAACCGC
TTCTTGGTCGAAGGCAGCAAGCGCGATGAATGTCTTACTACGGAGCAAGTTCCCGAGGTAATCGGAGTCC
GGCTGATGTTGGGAGTAGGTGGCTACGTCTCCGAACTCACGACCGAAAAGATCAAGAGCAGCCCGCATGG
ATTTGACTTGGTCAGGGCCGAGCCTACATGTGCGAATGATGCCCATACTTGAGCCACCTAACTTTGTTTT
AGGGCGACTGCCCTGCTGCGTAACATCGTTGCTGCTGCGTAACATCGTTGCTGCTCCATAACATCAAACA
TCGACCCACGGCGTAACGCGCTTGCTGCTTGGATGCCCGAGGCATAGACTGTACAAAAAAACAGTCATAA
CAAGCCATGAAAACCGCCACTGCGCCGTTACCACCGCTGCGTTCGGTCAAGGTTCTGGACCAGTTGCGTG
AGCGCATACGCTACTTGCATTACAGTTTACGAACCGAACAGGCTTATGTCAACTGGGTTCGTGCCTTCAT
CCGTTTCCACGGTGTGCGTCACCCGGCAACCTTGGGCAGCAGCGAAGTCGCCATAACTTCGTATAGCATA
CATTATACGAAGTTATCTGTAACTATAACGGTCCTAAGGTAGCGAGTTTAAACATCAACAAGTTT
Features (pLannotate 1.2.2; 45 found; start..end, strand, type, name):
     50..353     +  enhancer       CMV enhancer: human cytomegalovirus immediate early enhancer
    354..557     +  promoter       CMV promoter: human cytomegalovirus (CMV) immediate early promoter
    602..1318    +  CDS            EYFP: EYFP is a basic (constitutively fluorescent) green/yellow fluorescent protein published in 1996, derived from Aequorea victoria. It is reported to be a very rapidly-maturing weak dimer with high acid sensitivity.
   1319..1337    +  misc_feature   MCS (fragment): multiple cloning site
   1340..2689    +  CDS            TBA1B_BOVIN: Experimental evidence at protein level: Swiss-Prot protein existence level 1. Tubulin is the major constituent of microtubules. It binds two moles of GTP, one at an exchangeable site on the beta chain and one at a non-exchangeable site on the alpha chain. From Bos taurus (Bovine).
   2715..2799    +  CDS            large T antigen (fragment): large T antigen from SV40 (simian virus 40)
   2822..2943    +  polyA_signal   SV40 poly(A) signal: SV40 polyadenylation signal
   2962..2982    +  protein_bind   attB3: mutant version of attB; core recombination site for the Gateway® BP reaction BP Clonase™
   3022..3325    +  enhancer       CMV enhancer: human cytomegalovirus immediate early enhancer
   3326..3529    +  promoter       CMV promoter: human cytomegalovirus (CMV) immediate early promoter
   3525..3558    +  LTR            5' LTR (truncated) (fragment): truncated 5' long terminal repeat (LTR) from HIV-1
   3574..3592    +  promoter       T7 promoter: promoter for bacteriophage T7 RNA polymerase
   3654..4361    +  CDS            mTFP1: mTFP1 is a basic (constitutively fluorescent) cyan fluorescent protein published in 2006, derived from Clavularia sp.. It has low acid sensitivity.
   4380..5504    +  CDS            ACTB: ACTB_BOVIN - Experimental evidence at protein level: Swiss-Prot protein existence level 1. Actin is a highly conserved protein that polymerizes to produce filaments that form cross-linked networks in the cytoplasm of cells. Actin exists in both monomeric (G-actin) and polymeric (F-actin) forms, both forms playing key functions, such as cell motility and contraction. In addition to their role in the cytoplasmic cytoskeleton, G- and F-actin also localize in the nucleus, and regulate gene transcription and motility and repair of damaged DNA. From Bos taurus (Bovine).
   5554..5778    +  polyA_signal   bGH poly(A) signal: bovine growth hormone polyadenylation signal
   5798..5818    +  protein_bind   attB4: mutant version of attB; core recombination site for the Gateway® BP reaction BP Clonase™
   5857..6160    +  enhancer       CMV enhancer: human cytomegalovirus immediate early enhancer
   6161..6364    +  promoter       CMV promoter: human cytomegalovirus (CMV) immediate early promoter
   6393..6467    +  CDS            COX8 presequence: mitochondrial presequence of human cytochrome c oxidase subunit VIII (Rizutto et al., 1989)
   6482..7189    +  CDS            mCherry: monomeric derivative of DsRed fluorescent protein (Shaner et al., 2004) mammalian codon-optimized
   7200..7283    +  CDS            large T antigen (fragment): large T antigen from SV40 (simian virus 40)
   7306..7427    +  polyA_signal   SV40 poly(A) signal: SV40 polyadenylation signal
   7446..7466    +  protein_bind   attB5: mutant version of attB; core recombination site for the Gateway® BP reaction BP Clonase™
   7478..7857    +  enhancer       CMV enhancer: human cytomegalovirus immediate early enhancer
   7858..8061    +  promoter       CMV promoter: human cytomegalovirus (CMV) immediate early promoter
   8150..8851    +  CDS            CyOFP1: CyOFP1 is a basic (constitutively fluorescent) long stokes shift fluorescent protein published in 2016, derived from Entacmaea quadricolor. It is reported to be a very rapidly-maturing monomer with moderate acid sensitivity.
   8929..9063    +  polyA_signal   SV40 poly(A) signal: SV40 polyadenylation signal
   9092..9141    +  CDS            SET1 (fragment): solubility-enhancement tag derived from T7 phage gene 10B
   9184..9772    +  misc_feature   WPRE: woodchuck hepatitis virus posttranscriptional regulatory element
   9791..9811    -  protein_bind   attB2: mutant version of attB; core recombination site for the Gateway® BP reaction BP Clonase™
   9861..10240   +  enhancer       CMV enhancer: human cytomegalovirus immediate early enhancer
  10241..10444   +  promoter       CMV promoter: human cytomegalovirus (CMV) immediate early promoter
  10440..10473   +  LTR            5' LTR (truncated) (fragment): truncated 5' long terminal repeat (LTR) from HIV-1
  10502..10879   +  CDS            H2B: human histone H2B; HIST1H2BJ
  10898..11845   +  CDS            iRFP713: iRFP713 is a basic (constitutively fluorescent) near ir fluorescent protein published in 2011, derived from Rhodopseudomonas palustris. It has low acid sensitivity. It requires the cofactor biliverdin for fluorescence.
  11993..12076   +  CDS            large T antigen (fragment): large T antigen from SV40 (simian virus 40)
  12099..12233   +  polyA_signal   SV40 poly(A) signal: SV40 polyadenylation signal
  12262..12311   +  CDS            SET1 (fragment): solubility-enhancement tag derived from T7 phage gene 10B
  12354..12519   -  mobile_element Tn7L: mini-Tn7 element (left end of the Tn7 transposon) Tn7
  12709..13297   +  rep_origin     ori: high-copy-number ColE1/pMB1/pBR322/pUC origin of replication
  13432..13655   -  mobile_element Tn7R: mini-Tn7 element (right end of the Tn7 transposon) Tn7
  13722..14255   -  CDS            GmR: gentamycin acetyltransferase; aacC1; confers resistance to gentamycin
  14444..14472   -  promoter       Pc promoter: intI1 (promoter lies within the coding sequence); class 1 integron promoter
  14543..14576   +  protein_bind   loxP: Cre-mediated recombination occurs in the 8-bp core sequence (GCATACAT). Cre recombinase
  14618..17      +  protein_bind   attB1 (across the origin): mutant version of attB; recombination site for the Gateway® BP reaction BP Clonase™
