[The description below was written by a language model from this plasmid's Addgene catalogue record and pLannotate feature annotations shown in this document.]
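Description:
MultiMate 5 colors is a 14.6 kb multigene mammalian expression plasmid built on the pMMACE DEST CMV H2B IRFP713 backbone of the MultiBac/MultiMate system. It is maintained in E. coli through a high-copy ColE1/pUC-type origin and selected with gentamicin (GmR driven by the integron Pc promoter). The backbone carries Tn7L and Tn7R ends, the elements used for Tn7 transposition into a baculoviral genome, and a single loxP site for Cre-mediated fusion with other MultiBac plasmids. The catalogue is inconsistent on this last point, calling the plasmid a Cre donor in the purpose field and a Cre acceptor under vector type.

The payload consists of five independent cassettes, all in the same orientation and each driven by its own CMV enhancer/promoter. Four of them were assembled by multisite Gateway cloning, as shown by the attB1, attB3, attB4, attB5 and attB2 scars that separate them. They encode EYFP fused to bovine alpha-tubulin (SV40 polyA), mTFP1 fused to bovine beta-actin (bGH polyA), mCherry carrying the COX8 mitochondrial presequence (SV40 polyA), and CyOFP1, which the record says is fused to an endoplasmic reticulum targeting sequence (SV40 polyA, with a WPRE annotated downstream of it). The fifth cassette, contributed by the destination backbone, expresses human histone H2B fused to the near-infrared protein iRFP713, which requires biliverdin as a cofactor. A few short annotated fragments (HIV LTR, large T antigen, SET1) appear to be incidental matches within promoter and terminator regions.

Together the cassettes label microtubules, actin filaments, mitochondria, ER and chromatin in spectrally distinct colours. The plasmid can be used for direct expression in mammalian cells or to produce a recombinant baculovirus that delivers the large multigene cargo.
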