Addgene plasmid #206266: MultiMate 5 colors
Purpose: Expression of 5 fluorescently labelled proteins in mammalian cells. Can be used as a CRE-donor (MultiBac system)
Depositing lab: Imre Berger. Depositing organization: University of Bristol. Publication: Highly efficient CRISPR-mediated large DNA docking and multiplexed prime editing using a single baculovirus. Aulicino F, Pelosse M, Toelzer C, Capin J, Ilegems E, Meysami P, Rollarson R, Berggren PO, Dillingham MS, Schaffitzel C, Saleem MA, Welsh GI, Berger I. Nucleic Acids Res. 2022 Jul 22;50(13):7783-7799. doi: 10.1093/nar/gkac587. PubMed 35801912.
Backbone
  Vector backbone: pMMACE DEST CMV H2B IRFP713
  Vector type: Mammalian Expression ; Recombinant baculovirus production, CRE Acceptor (MultiBac)
Growth in bacteria
  Bacterial resistance: Gentamicin, 10 μg/mL
  Growth temperature: 37°C
  Growth strain: DH5alpha
  Copy number: High Copy
Gene/Insert
  Gene/Insert name: H2B (H. Sapiens), Actin and Tubulin (B. taurus), mito mCherry (Synthetic), CyOFP1 (E. quadricolor)
  Species: Other
  Cloning method: Gateway Cloning
Resource information
  A portion of this plasmid was derived from a plasmid made by: H2B-iRFP was PCR amplified from pCAG-H2BtdiRFP-IP (Addgene plasmid #47884, Miyanari Y. et al. Nat Struct Mol Biol. 2013)EYFP-Tubulin and mTFP1-Actin were amplified from 5-colours MultiBac vectors (Mansouri et al. Nat Comm 2016)Mito-mCherry was generated by fusing mCherry from 7TGC (Addgene plasmid#24304) to the COX8 mitochondrial targeting sequence from 5-colours MultiBac vectors (Mansouri et al. 2016)CyOFP1 (Chu et al. Nat Biotechnology 2016)fused to the endoplasmic reticulum targeting sequence (ER) was synthesised by Twist Bioscience
Terms and licenses: Academic/Nonprofit Terms; Industry Terms: Not Available to Industry
How to cite: MultiMate 5 colors was a gift from Imre Berger (Addgene plasmid # 206266 ; http://n2t.net/addgene:206266 ; RRID:Addgene_206266)
